Addgene plasmid #15990: pLNCX1 HA Akt1
Depositing lab: Morris Birnbaum. Depositing organization: University of Pennsylvania. Publication: Regulation of pancreatic beta-cell growth and survival by the serine/threonine protein kinase Akt1/PKBalpha. Tuttle RL, Gill NS, Pugh W, Lee JP, Koeberlein B, Furth EE, Polonsky KS, Naji A, Birnbaum MJ. Nat Med. 2001 Oct . 7(10):1133-7. 10.1038/nm1001-1133 PubMed 11590437.
Backbone
  Vector backbone: pLNCX
  Backbone manufacturer: Clontech
  Backbone size w/o insert (bp): 6600
  Vector type: Mammalian Expression, Retroviral
  Selectable markers: Neomycin (select with G418)
Growth in bacteria
  Bacterial resistance: Ampicillin, 100 μg/mL
  Growth temperature: 37°C
  Growth strain: DH5alpha
  Copy number: High Copy
Gene/Insert
  Gene/Insert name: Akt1 (alt name: PKB alpha)
  Species: M. musculus (mouse)
  Insert size (bp): 1200
  GenBank ID: NM_009652
  Entrez Gene: Akt1 (a.k.a. Akt, LTR-akt, PKB, PKB/Akt, PKBalpha, Rac)
  Tag / fusion protein: HA (N terminal on insert)
  Cloning method: Restriction Enzyme; 5′ cloning site HindIII (not destroyed); 3′ cloning site ClaI (not destroyed)
  Sequencing primers: 5′ CMV-F
Resource information
  A portion of this plasmid was derived from a plasmid made by: Alfonso Bellacosa, Fox Chase Cancer Center
Terms and licenses: Academic/Nonprofit Terms; Industry Terms: Not Available to Industry
How to cite: pLNCX1 HA Akt1 was a gift from Morris Birnbaum (Addgene plasmid # 15990 ; http://n2t.net/addgene:15990 ; RRID:Addgene_15990)
