[The description below was written by a language model from this plasmid's Addgene catalogue record.]
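Description:
pLNCX1 HA Akt1 is a retroviral mammalian expression plasmid built on the pLNCX backbone (about 6.6 kb without insert), carrying mouse Akt1, also known as PKB alpha, with an HA epitope tag at its N terminus. The insert is listed as roughly 1.2 kb and was placed between HindIII and ClaI sites, both of which remain intact. In bacteria the plasmid is maintained as a high-copy replicon under ampicillin selection. In mammalian cells the selectable marker is neomycin resistance, allowing transduced or transfected cells to be selected with G418.

No feature table accompanies the record, so the regulatory elements are not explicitly annotated. The pLNCX design conventionally places the neomycin resistance gene under control of the 5′ retroviral LTR and drives the cloned gene from an internal CMV immediate-early promoter. The listing of a CMV forward primer for sequencing the 5′ end of the insert is consistent with that arrangement. The LTRs and packaging signal typical of this vector family allow the transcript to be packaged into replication-defective retroviral particles when the plasmid is introduced into a suitable packaging cell line. The resulting virus integrates the Akt1 and neomycin cassettes stably into dividing target cells.

The HA tag allows the exogenous kinase to be detected or immunoprecipitated separately from endogenous Akt. The construct is suited to stable or transient overexpression of this serine/threonine kinase. It is associated with work on the role of Akt1 in pancreatic beta-cell growth and survival. Part of the plasmid was derived from an earlier construct made in another laboratory.
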