>Addgene plasmid #15990 | pLNCX1 HA Akt1 | addgene partial sequence | sequence record 22352 | CMV-F 5'-CGCAAATGGGCGGTAGGCGTG-3'
AGCTCGTTTAGTGAACCGTCAGATCGCCTGGAGACGCCATCCACGCTGTTTTGACCTCCATAGAAGACAC
CGGGACCGATCCAGCCTCCGCGGCCCCAAGCTTGGCGACGCGGCCGCAGATCTAGAAACTTAAGCTTCGA
TCGTCGACATGTACCCATACGATGTTCCAGATTACGCTTCTAGAATGAACGACGTAGCCATTGGGAAGGA
GGGCTGGCTGCACAAACGAGGGGAATATATTAAAACCTGGCGGCCACGCTACTTCCTCCTCAAGAACGAT
GGCACCTTTATTGGCTACAAGGAACGGCCTCAGGATGTGGATCAGCGAGAGTCCCCACTCAACAACTTCT
CAGTGGCACAATGGCAGCTGAAGAAGACAGAACGGCCAAGGGCCAACACCTTTATCATCCGCTGCCTGGA
GTGGACCACAGTCATTGAGCGCACCTTCCATGGGGAAACGCCTGAAGAGCGGGAAGAATGGGCCACCGCC
ATTCAGAATGGGGCCGAAGGACTCCAGAAGCAGGAAGAAGAGACGAAGGACTTCCGATCAGGGTCACCCA
GTGACAACTCAGGGGCTGAAGAGATGGAGGTGTCCCTGGCCAAGCCCAAGCACCGTGTGACCATGAACGA
GTTTGAGTACCTGAAACTACTGGGCAAGGGCACCTTTG
